>Addgene plasmid #177194 | CD Ugi1 | addgene full sequence | sequence record 361543 | Addgene NGS Result
CGCCCTATAGTGAGTCGTATTACCTGGCCGTCGTTTTACAACGTCGTGACTGGGAAAACCCTGGCGTTAC
CCAACTTAATCGCCTTGCAGCACATCCCCCTTTCGCCAGCTGGCGTAATAGCGAAGAGGCCCGCACCGAT
CGCCCTTCCCAACAGTTGCGCAGCCTGAATGGCGAATGGCGCCTGATGCGGTATTTTCTCCTTACGCATC
TGTGCGGTATTTCACACCGCATATGGTGCACTCTCAGTACAATCTGCTCTGATGCCGCATAGTTAAGCCA
GCCCCGACACCCGCCAACACCCGCTGACGCGCCCTGACGGGCTTGTCTGCTCCCGGCATCCGCTTACAGA
CAAGCTGTGACCGTCTCCGGGAGCTGCATGTGTCAGAGGTTTTCACCGTCATCACCGAAACGCGCGAGAC
GAAAGGGCCTCGTGATACGCCTATTTTTATAGGTTAATGTCATGATAATAATGGTTTCTTAGACGTCAGG
TGGCACTTTTCGGGGAAATGTGCGCGGAACCCCTATTTGTTTATTTTTCTAAATACATTCAAATATGTAT
CCGCTCATGAGACAATAACCCTGATAAATGCTTCAATAATATTGAAAAAGGAAGAGTATGAGTATTCAAC
ATTTCCGTGTCGCCCTTATTCCCTTTTTTGCGGCATTTTGCCTTCCTGTTTTTGCTCACCCAGAAACGCT
GGTGAAAGTAAAAGATGCTGAAGATCAGTTGGGTGCACGAGTGGGTTACATCGAACTGGATCTCAACAGC
GGTAAGATCCTTGAGAGTTTTCGCCCCGAAGAACGTTTTCCAATGATGAGCACTTTTAAAGTTCTGCTAT
GTGGCGCGGTATTATCCCGTATTGACGCCGGGCAAGAGCAACTCGGTCGCCGCATACACTATTCTCAGAA
TGACTTGGTTGAGTACTCACCAGTCACAGAAAAGCATCTTACGGATGGCATGACAGTAAGAGAATTATGC
AGTGCTGCCATAACCATGAGTGATAACACTGCGGCCAACTTACTTCTGACAACGATCGGAGGACCGAAGG
AGCTAACCGCTTTTTTGCACAACATGGGGGATCATGTAACTCGCCTTGATCGTTGGGAACCGGAGCTGAA
TGAAGCCATACCAAACGACGAGCGTGACACCACGATGCCTGTAGCAATGGCAACAACGTTGCGCAAACTA
TTAACTGGCGAACTACTTACTCTAGCTTCCCGGCAACAATTAATAGACTGGATGGAGGCGGATAAAGTTG
CAGGACCACTTCTGCGCTCGGCCCTTCCGGCTGGCTGGTTTATTGCTGATAAATCTGGAGCCGGTGAGCG
TGGCTCTCGAGGTATCATTGCAGCACTGGGGCCAGATGGTAAGCCCTCCCGTATCGTAGTTATCTACACG
ACGGGGAGTCAGGCAACTATGGATGAACGAAATAGACAGATCGCTGAGATAGGTGCCTCACTGATTAAGC
ATTGGTAACTGTCAGACCAAGTTTACTCATATATACTTTAGATTGATTTAAAACTTCATTTTTAATTTAA
AAGGATCTAGGTGAAGATCCTTTTTGATAATCTCATGACCAAAATCCCTTAACGTGAGTTTTCGTTCCAC
TGAGCGTCAGACCCCGTAGAAAAGATCAAAGGATCTTCTTGAGATCCTTTTTTTCTGCGCGTAATCTGCT
GCTTGCAAACAAAAAAACCACCGCTACCAGCGGTGGTTTGTTTGCCGGATCAAGAGCTACCAACTCTTTT
TCCGAAGGTAACTGGCTTCAGCAGAGCGCAGATACCAAATACTGTTCTTCTAGTGTAGCCGTAGTTAGGC
CACCACTTCAAGAACTCTGTAGCACCGCCTACATACCTCGCTCTGCTAATCCTGTTACCAGTGGCTGCTG
CCAGTGGCGATAAGTCGTGTCTTACCGGGTTGGACTCAAGACGATAGTTACCGGATAAGGCGCAGCGGTC
GGGCTGAACGGGGGGTTCGTGCACACAGCCCAGCTTGGAGCGAACGACCTACACCGAACTGAGATACCTA
CAGCGTGAGCTATGAGAAAGCGCCACGCTTCCCGAAGGGAGAAAGGCGGACAGGTATCCGGTAAGCGGCA
GGGTCGGAACAGGAGAGCGCACGAGGGAGCTTCCAGGGGGAAACGCCTGGTATCTTTATAGTCCTGTCGG
GTTTCGCCACCTCTGACTTGAGCGTCGATTTTTGTGATGCTCGTCAGGGGGGCGGAGCCTATGGAAAAAC
GCCAGCAACGCGGCCTTTTTACGGTTCCTGGCCTTTTGCTGGCCTTTTGCTCACATGTTCTTTCCTGCGT
TATCCCCTGATTCTGTGGATAACCGTATTACCGCCTTTGAGTGAGCTGATACCGCTCGCCGCAGCCGAAC
GACCGAGCGCAGCGAGTCAGTGAGCGAGGAAGCGGAAGAGCGCCCAATACGCAAACCGCCTCTCCCCGCG
CGTTGGCCGATTCATTAATGCAGCTGGCACGACAGGTTTCCCGACTGGAAAGCGGGCAGTGAGCGCAACG
CAATTAATGTGAGTTAGCTCACTCATTAGGCACCCCAGGCTTTACACTTTATGCTTCCGGCTCGTATGTT
GTGTGGAATTGTGAGCGGATAACAATTTCACACGAGCTATTTAGGTGACACTATAGAAGTGAAGCTTGGT
CTCAGGCTCCCTTAATTTCTTCTTTCTTTTTTTTTTCCCTTTTCCTGTAAATAAATGTTGCACCAATTAC
AACTTACAACCCCAAGCTTAAAGAAAGAGATCTTCTCCAATTTGCTGGCTCAGCAGCCGCAAAACCTACC
TCATAACACGAGGCTTGAAGGGGCAGGGCAGCACACAACACTTGGGAGGTGCATCGTCTATTACTCAACA
GGACAACTTATTCTAGCAGCAATCATGTTGAGATTTCAGGTGGATAAATCCAAAGAAAGATTGGCGACCA
TCATCCCACTGAGGGAGAGAACACCCACCCAGAGTGATGATTATCCAAGGCATCATGTTGTGGTTTCGAC
CGTATTGCAATAGCAAGTATCTCTTCCGTACGAATCATCATCCCCCGTGGGAGGCAGTGAGTTGTTATTC
GTGGTGATGCAGCTGAGTTTGTGTCGTCCACTGATCCTCTTTCAGTGAGACCGAATTCT
Features (pLannotate 1.2.2; 12 found; start..end, strand, type, name):
      4..22      -  promoter       T7 promoter: promoter for bacteriophage T7 RNA polymerase
     24..176     +  CDS            lacZα (fragment): LacZα fragment of β-galactosidase; lacZ fragment
    182..281     -  misc_feature   bom (fragment): basis of mobility region from pBR322
    383..418     -  CDS            rop (fragment): Rop protein, which maintains plasmids at low copy number; rop
    513..617     +  promoter       AmpR promoter: bla
    618..1478    +  CDS            AmpR: β-lactamase; bla; confers resistance to ampicillin, carbenicillin, and related antibiotics
   1649..2237    +  rep_origin     ori: high-copy-number ColE1/pMB1/pBR322/pUC origin of replication
   2420..2512    +  CDS            lacI (fragment): lac repressor; lacI; The lac repressor binds to the lac operator to inhibit transcription in E. coli. This inhibition can be relieved by adding lactose or isopropyl-β-D-thiogalactopyranoside (IPTG).
   2525..2546    +  protein_bind   CAP binding site: CAP binding activates transcription in the presence of cAMP. E. coli catabolite activator protein
   2561..2591    +  promoter       lac promoter: promoter for the E. coli lac operon
   2599..2615    +  protein_bind   lac operator: The lac repressor binds to the lac operator to inhibit transcription in E. coli. This inhibition can be relieved by adding lactose or isopropyl-β-D-thiogalactopyranoside (IPTG). lac repressor encoded by lacI
   2629..2647    +  promoter       SP6 promoter: promoter for bacteriophage SP6 RNA polymerase
