[The description below was written by a language model from this plasmid's Addgene catalogue record and pLannotate feature annotations shown in this document.]
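Description:
CD Ugi1 is a GreenGate entry vector, built on the pGGC000 backbone from the GreenGate modular plant cloning kit, that carries a putative insulator sequence from the bladderwort Utricularia gibba. The plasmid totals 3,139 bp and is propagated in E. coli as a high-copy plasmid through a ColE1/pUC-type origin, with selection provided by the β-lactamase (AmpR) gene under its native bla promoter. Although it is catalogued as a bacterial expression vector, it functions as a parts-storage module rather than as a construct meant to express a protein in bacteria.

The payload is the 451 bp Utricularia gibba insulator 1 (Ugi1), introduced by Gibson cloning. The automated feature table does not annotate the insert. It finds only backbone elements, and the unannotated stretch lying between the SP6 promoter and the T7 promoter (across the origin of the circular map) is the likely location of Ugi1. The surrounding features are remnants typical of a pGEM/pUC-style cloning vector: the CAP binding site, lac promoter and lac operator, a lacZα fragment, and short fragments of lacI, rop and the pBR322 bom region, none of which is likely to matter for the intended use. The flanking SP6 and T7 promoters sit on either side of the cloning position.

In the GreenGate system, entry modules are released by type IIS restriction digestion and assembled in a fixed order into a plant transformation vector. The "CD" in the name presumably reflects the module's overhang positions, though the record does not say so. The construct was made for work on plant-derived insulator-like sequences for controlling transgene expression, allowing Ugi1 to be placed within multi-part plant expression assemblies.
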