Addgene plasmid #177194: CD Ugi1
Purpose: Greengate entry vector pGGC000 modified to contain bladderwort insulator 1
Depositing lab: Wayne Parrott. Depositing organization: University of Georgia. Publication: Plant-derived insulator-like sequences for control of transgene expression. Park JY, Kovar L, LaFayette PR, Wallace JG, Parrott WA. bioRxiv 2021.11.04.467280 10.1101/2021.11.04.467280.
Backbone
  Vector backbone: pGGC000
  Backbone manufacturer: GreenGate Kit
  Backbone size w/o insert (bp): 2686
  Total vector size (bp): 3139
  Vector type: Bacterial Expression
Growth in bacteria
  Bacterial resistance: Ampicillin, 100 μg/mL
  Growth temperature: 37°C
  Growth strain: DH5alpha
  Copy number: High Copy
Gene/Insert
  Gene/Insert name: Utricularia gibba insulator 1 (alt name: Ugi1)
  Species: Utricularia gibba
  Insert size (bp): 451
  GenBank ID: OK086967
  Cloning method: Gibson Cloning
  Sequencing primers: 5′ GAAGCTTGGTCTCAGGCTCTTAATTTCTTCTTTCTTTTTTTTTTCCCT; 3′ AGAATTCGGTCTCACTGAAAGAGGATCAGTGGACGACAC
Terms and licenses: Academic/Nonprofit Terms; Industry Terms
Depositor comments: Please visit https://doi.org/10.1101/2021.11.04.467280 for bioRxiv preprint.
How to cite: CD Ugi1 was a gift from Wayne Parrott (Addgene plasmid # 177194 ; http://n2t.net/addgene:177194 ; RRID:Addgene_177194)
